>Addgene plasmid #208130 | AiP12085 - pAAV-AiE0375m-minBglobin-SYFP2-WPRE3-BGHpA (Alias: CN2085) | addgene full sequence | sequence record 410536 | Addgene NGS Result
CCTGCAGGCAGCTGCGCGCTCGCTCGCTCACTGAGGCCGCCCGGGCGTCGGGCGACCTTTGGTCGCCCGG
CCTCAGTGAGCGAGCGAGCGCGCAGAGAGGGAGTGGCCAACTCCATCACTAGGGGTTCCTGCGGCCGCAC
GCGTTGCAGAGGGAAGATGAAGTCTTTGATGATAGCCAACTTAGTGTCAATAAGTGGCTTTCTTTGAGAC
ATATTCAGATGGGAACGTCTTGCTTGCCAATTGCCATAGAAATCTTAACACACCATGAAGATTGTCCAAG
CGCCAAGCCTTCCGTTCTGGACTAAATTACTTTGAAGTGGCTCAGGACGAGCAGTGGTCAATTTTAACTC
TATAGACTGGACAGAAGAGGCTGGGAGTGGGAGATTGTGCGTTTTAAAGCAGAAAATAAGAAGGGGAAAC
TTGTTTTATACACTCTATACAAGCTTCTGCTCATTGTCAGATATCTGAGCTCGGGCTGGGCATAAAAGTC
AGGGCAGAGCCATCTATTGCTTACATTTGCTTCTGGGATCCAGATCTTTCGAAGCTAGCGCTACCGGTCG
CCACCATGGTGAGCAAGGGCGAGGAGCTGTTCACCGGGGTGGTGCCCATCCTGGTCGAGCTGGACGGCGA
CGTAAACGGCCACAAGTTCAGCGTGTCCGGCGAGGGCGAGGGCGATGCCACCTACGGCAAGCTGACCCTG
AAGCTGATCTGCACCACCGGCAAGCTGCCCGTGCCCTGGCCCACCCTCGTGACCACCCTGGGCTACGGCG
TGCAGTGCTTCGCCCGCTACCCCGACCACATGAAGCAGCACGACTTCTTCAAGTCCGCCATGCCCGAAGG
CTACGTCCAGGAGCGCACCATCTTCTTCAAGGACGACGGCAACTACAAGACCCGCGCCGAGGTGAAGTTC
GAGGGCGACACCCTGGTGAACCGCATCGAGCTGAAGGGCATCGACTTCAAGGAGGACGGCAACATCCTGG
GGCACAAGCTGGAGTACAACTACAACAGCCACAACGTCTATATCACCGCCGACAAGCAGAAGAACGGCAT
CAAGGCCAACTTCAAGATCCGCCACAACATCGAGGACGGCGGCGTGCAGCTCGCCGACCACTACCAGCAG
AACACCCCCATCGGCGACGGCCCCGTGCTGCTGCCCGACAACCACTACCTGAGCTACCAGTCCAAGCTGA
GCAAAGACCCCAACGAGAAGCGCGATCACATGGTCCTGCTGGAGTTCGTGACCGCCGCCGGGATCACTCT
CGGCATGGACGAGCTGTACAAGTAAGTCGACGGCGCGCCGCGGCCGCGAATTCGATATCATAATCAACCT
CTGGATTACAAAATTTGTGAAAGATTGACTGGTATTCTTAACTATGTTGCTCCTTTTACGCTATGTGGAT
ACGCTGCTTTAATGCCTTTGTATCATGCTATTGCTTCCCGTATGGCTTTCATTTTCTCCTCCTTGTATAA
ATCCTGGTTAGTTCTTGCCACGGCGGAACTCATCGCCGCCTGCCTTGCCCGCTGCTGGACAGGGGCTCGG
CTGTTGGGCACTGACAATTCCGTGGCTCGAGAGATCTTCGACTGTGCCTTCTAGTTGCCAGCCATCTGTT
GTTTGCCCCTCCCCCGTGCCTTCCTTGACCCTGGAAGGTGCCACTCCCACTGTCCTTTCCTAATAAAATG
AGGAAATTGCATCGCATTGTCTGAGTAGGTGTCATTCTATTCTGGGGGGTGGGGTGGGGCAGGACAGCAA
GGGGGAGGATTGGGAAGACAATAGCAGGCATGAGATCTCACGTGCGGACCGAGCGGCCGCAGGAACCCCT
AGTGATGGAGTTGGCCACTCCCTCTCTGCGCGCTCGCTCGCTCACTGAGGCCGGGCGACCAAAGGTCGCC
CGACGCCCGGGCTTTGCCCGGGCGGCCTCAGTGAGCGAGCGAGCGCGCAGCTGCCTGCAGGGGCGCCTGA
TGCGGTATTTTCTCCTTACGCATCTGTGCGGTATTTCACACCGCATA
[95 nt withheld, positions 2008-2102]
T
[46 nt withheld, positions 2104-2149]
C
[141 nt withheld, positions 2151-2291]
CCTTTGACGTTGGAGTCCACGTTCTTT
[37 nt withheld, positions 2319-2355]
ACTCTATCTCGGGCTATTCTTTTGATTTATAAGGGATTTTGCCGATTTCGGTCTATTGGTTAAAAAATGA
GCTGATTTAACAAAAATTTAACGCGAATTTTAACAAAATATTAACGTTTACAATTTTATGGTGCACTCTC
AGTACAATCTGCTCTGATGCCGCATAGTTAAGCCAGCCCCGACACCCGCCAACACCCGCTGACGCGCCCT
GACGGGCTTGTCTGCTCCCGGCATCCGCTTACAGACAAGCTGTGACCGTCTCCGGGAGCTGCATGTGTCA
GAGGTTTTCACCGTCATCACCGAAACGCGCGAGACGAAAGGGCCTCGTGATACGCCTATTTTTATAGGTT
AATGTCATGATAATAATGGTTTCTTAGACGTCAGGTGGCACTTTTCGGGGAAATGTGCGCGGAACCCCTA
TTTGTTTATTTTTCTAAATACATTCAAATATGTATCCGCTCATGAGACAATAACCCTGATAAATGCTTCA
ATAATATTGAAAAAGGAAGAGTATGAGTATTCAACATTTCCGTGTCGCCCTTATTCCCTTTTTTGCGGCA
TTTTGCCTTCCTGTTTTTGCTCACCCAGAAACGCTGGTGAAAGTAAAAGATGCTGAAGATCAGTTGGGTG
CACGAGTGGGTTACATCGAACTGGATCTCAACAGCGGTAAGATCCTTGAGAGTTTTCGCCCCGAAGAACG
TTTTCCAATGATGAGCACTTTTAAAGTTCTGCTATGTGGCGCGGTATTATCCCGTATTGACGCCGGGCAA
GAGCAACTCGGTCGCCGCATACACTATTCTCAGAATGACTTGGTTGAGTACTCACCAGTCACAGAAAAGC
ATCTTACGGATGGCATGACAGTAAGAGAATTATGCAGTGCTGCCATAACCATGAGTGATAACACTGCGGC
CAACTTACTTCTGACAACGATCGGAGGACCGAAGGAGCTAACCGCTTTTTTGCACAACATGGGGGATCAT
GTAACTCGCCTTGATCGTTGGGAACCGGAGCTGAATGAAGCCATACCAAACGACGAGCGTGACACCACGA
TGCCTGTAGCAATGGCAACAACGTTGCGCAAACTATTAACTGGCGAACTACTTACTCTAGCTTCCCGGCA
ACAATTAATAGACTGGATGGAGGCGGATAAAGTTGCAGGACCACTTCTGCGCTCGGCCCTTCCGGCTGGC
TGGTTTATTGCTGATAAATCTGGAGCCGGTGAGCGTGGGTCTCGCGGTATCATTGCAGCACTGGGGCCAG
ATGGTAAGCCCTCCCGTATCGTAGTTATCTACACGACGGGGAGTCAGGCAACTATGGATGAACGAAATAG
ACAGATCGCTGAGATAGGTGCCTCACTGATTAAGCATTGGTAACTGTCAGACCAAGTTTACTCATATATA
CTTTAGATTGATTTAAAACTTCATTTTTAATTTAAAAGGATCTAGGTGAAGATCCTTTTTGATAATCTCA
TGACCAAAATCCCTTAACGTGAGTTTTCGTTCCACTGAGCGTCAGACCCCGTAGAAAAGATCAAAGGATC
TTCTTGAGATCCTTTTTTTCTGCGCGTAATCTGCTGCTTGCAAACAAAAAAACCACCGCTACCAGCGGTG
GTTTGTTTGCCGGATCAAGAGCTACCAACTCTTTTTCCGAAGGTAACTGGCTTCAGCAGAGCGCAGATAC
CAAATACTGTTCTTCTAGTGTAGCCGTAGTTAGGCCACCACTTCAAGAACTCTGTAGCACCGCCTACATA
CCTCGCTCTGCTAATCCTGTTACCAGTGGCTGCTGCCAGTGGCGATAAGTCGTGTCTTACCGGGTTGGAC
TCAAGACGATAGTTACCGGATAAGGCGCAGCGGTCGGGCTGAACGGGGGGTTCGTGCACACAGCCCAGCT
TGGAGCGAACGACCTACACCGAACTGAGATACCTACAGCGTGAGCTATGAGAAAGCGCCACGCTTCCCGA
AGGGAGAAAGGCGGACAGGTATCCGGTAAGCGGCAGGGTCGGAACAGGAGAGCGCACGAGGGAGCTTCCA
GGGGGAAACGCCTGGTATCTTTATAGTCCTGTCGGGTTTCGCCACCTCTGACTTGAGCGTCGATTTTTGT
GATGCTCGTCAGGGGGGCGGAGCCTATGGAAAAACGCCAGCAACGCGGCCTTTTTACGGTTCCTGGCCTT
TTGCTGGCCTTTTGCTCACATGT
Features (pLannotate 1.2.2; 14 found; start..end, strand, type, name):
     12..39      +  repeat_region  AAV2 ITR (fragment): inverted terminal repeat of adeno-associated virus serotype 2 inverted
     68..95      +  repeat_region  AAV2 ITR (fragment): inverted terminal repeat of adeno-associated virus serotype 2 inverted
    566..1282    +  CDS            SYFP2: SYFP2 is a basic (constitutively fluorescent) yellow fluorescent protein published in 2006, derived from Aequorea victoria. It is reported to be a very rapidly-maturing monomer with moderate acid sensitivity.
   1322..1479    +  misc_feature   WPRE (fragment): woodchuck hepatitis virus posttranscriptional regulatory element
   1485..1565    +  misc_feature   WPRE (fragment): woodchuck hepatitis virus posttranscriptional regulatory element
   1582..1693    +  polyA_signal   bGH poly(A) signal: bovine growth hormone polyadenylation signal
   1811..1951    +  repeat_region  AAV2 ITR: inverted terminal repeat of adeno-associated virus serotype 2 inverted
   1956..2007    -  misc_feature   bom (fragment): basis of mobility region from pBR322
   2026..2481    +  rep_origin     f1 ori (sequence partly withheld): f1 bacteriophage origin of replication; arrow indicates direction of (+) strand synthesis
   2482..2531    -  misc_feature   bom (fragment): basis of mobility region from pBR322
   2633..2668    -  CDS            rop (fragment): Rop protein, which maintains plasmids at low copy number; rop
   2763..2867    +  promoter       AmpR promoter: bla
   2868..3728    +  CDS            AmpR: β-lactamase; bla; confers resistance to ampicillin, carbenicillin, and related antibiotics
   3899..4487    +  rep_origin     ori: high-copy-number ColE1/pMB1/pBR322/pUC origin of replication
