[The description below was written by a language model from this plasmid's Addgene catalogue record and pLannotate feature annotations shown in this document.]
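Description:
AiP12085 - pAAV-AiE0375m-minBglobin-SYFP2-WPRE3-BGHpA (alias CN2085) is a recombinant AAV transfer plasmid of about 4.5 kb, built to produce an enhancer-driven reporter virus that labels astrocytes. It is propagated in bacteria as a high-copy plasmid through a ColE1/pUC-type origin and is selected with ampicillin through the β-lactamase gene and its native promoter. The backbone also contains an f1 phage origin and small remnants of pBR322 bom and rop sequences. The recorded growth strain is a recombination-deficient "stable" strain, a common choice for preserving the repeat-rich ITRs.

The payload sits between AAV2 inverted terminal repeats, which direct replication and packaging of the intervening DNA into AAV capsids when rep, cap and helper functions are supplied in trans. The annotation detects a complete ITR on the 3′ side but only short ITR fragments on the 5′ side. According to the construct name and catalogue fields, the enhancer element AiE0375m lies upstream of a minimal beta-globin promoter. Neither part is annotated in the feature table, but both presumably occupy the unannotated stretch between the left ITR and the coding sequence. A minimal promoter has little activity alone, so expression level and cell-type specificity depend on the enhancer. This pair drives SYFP2, a rapidly maturing monomeric yellow fluorescent protein derived from Aequorea victoria. It is followed by WPRE3, a shortened woodchuck hepatitis virus posttranscriptional element that appears as two WPRE fragments and boosts transcript expression, and then by a bovine growth hormone polyadenylation signal.

Expression is direct, with no recombinase dependence. The construct belongs to a collection of enhancer AAVs for genetic access to cortical cell types.
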