Addgene plasmid #208130: AiP12085 - pAAV-AiE0375m-minBglobin-SYFP2-WPRE3-BGHpA (Alias: CN2085)
Purpose: Direct-expressing SYFP2 in astrocytes AAV Virus
Depositing lab: Allen Institute for Brain Science & Boaz Levi. Depositing organization: Allen Institute. Publication: A suite of enhancer AAVs and transgenic mouse lines for genetic access to cortical cell types. Ben-Simon Y, Hooper M, Narayan S, Daigle TL, Dwivedi D, Way SW, Oster A, Stafford DA, Mich JK, Taormina MJ, Martinez RA, Opitz-Araya X, Roth JR, Alexander JR, Allen S, Amster A, Arbuckle J, Ayala A, Baker PM, Bakken TE, Barcelli T, Barta S, Bendrick J, Bertagnolli D, Bielstein C, Bishwakarma P, Bowlus J, Boyer G, Brouner K, Casian B, Casper T, Chakka AB, Chakrabarty R, Chance RK, Chavan S, Clark M, Colbert K, Collman F, Daniel S, Departee M, DiValentin P, Donadio N, Dotson N, Egdorf T, Fliss T, Gabitto M, Garcia J, Gary A, Gasperini M, Gloe J, Goldy J, Gore BB, Graybuck L, Greisman N, Haeseleer F, Halterman C, Haradon Z, Hastings SD, Helback O, Ho W, Hockemeyer D, Huang C, Huff S, Hunker A, Johansen N, Jones D, Juneau Z, Kalmbach B, Kannan M, Khem S, Kussick E, Kutsal R, Larsen R, Lee C, Lee AY, Leibly M, Lenz GH, Li S, Liang E, Lusk N, Madigan Z, Malloy J, Malone J, McCue R, Melchor J, Mollenkopf T, Moosman S, Morin E, Newman D, Ng L, Ngo K, Omstead V, Otto S, Oyama A, Pena N, Pham T, Phillips E, Pom CA, Potekhina L, Ransford S, Ray PL, Rette D, Reynoldson C, Rimorin C, Rocha D, Ruiz A, Sanchez REA, Sawyer L, Sedeno-Cortes A, Sevigny JP, Shapovalova N, Shepard N, Shulga L, Sigler AR, Siverts L, Soliman S, Somasundaram S, Staats B, Stewart K, Szelenyi E, Tieu M, Trader C, Tran A, van Velthoven CTJ, Walker M, Wang Y, Weed N, Wirthlin M, Wood T, Wynalda B, Yao Z, Zhou T, Ariza J, Dee N, Reding M, Ronellenfitch K, Mufti S, Sunkin SM, Smith KA, Esposito L, Waters J, Thyagarajan B, Yao S, Lein ES, Zeng H, Levi BP, Ngai J, Ting JT, Tasic B. Cell. 2025 May 16:S0092-8674(25)00513-6. doi: 10.1016/j.cell.2025.05.002. PubMed 40403729.
Backbone
  Vector backbone: rAAV
  Backbone manufacturer: Allen Institute for Brain Science
  Vector type: AAV
Growth in bacteria
  Bacterial resistance: Ampicillin, 100 μg/mL
  Growth temperature: 37°C
  Growth strain: NEB Stable
  Copy number: High Copy
Gene/Insert
  Gene/Insert name: SYFP2
  Species: Synthetic
  Insert size (bp): 720
  Mutation: NA
  Promoter: Beta Globin minimal promoter
  Cloning method: Gibson Cloning
Terms and licenses: Academic/Nonprofit Terms; Industry Terms: Not Available to Industry
Depositor comments: Funded by the Brain Initiative. Please visit https://doi.org/10.1101/2023.09.20.558718 for bioRxiv preprint.
How to cite: AiP12085 - pAAV-AiE0375m-minBglobin-SYFP2-WPRE3-BGHpA (Alias: CN2085) was a gift from Allen Institute for Brain Science & Boaz Levi (Addgene plasmid # 208130 ; http://n2t.net/addgene:208130 ; RRID:Addgene_208130)
